>Addgene plasmid #44926 | pET15b-At 14-3-3 omicron | depositor partial sequence | sequence record 62204 | Sequenced using T7 primer (full insert covered)
ATGGGCAGCAGCCATCATCATCATCATCACAGCAGCGGCCTGGTGCCGCGCGGCAGCCATATGGAGAACG
AGAGAGCGAAGCAAGTGTACTTGGCGAAACTCAACGAGCAAGCTGAGAGATACGATGAGATGGTTGAAGC
AATGAAGAAAGTTGCAGCTCTTGATGTAGAGCTCACCATTGAAGAGAGGAATCTTTTATCTGTTGGTTAC
AAAAATGTGATTGGTGCTAGGAGAGCATCGTGGAGGATCCTTTCTTCGATCGAGCAGAAAGAAGAATCGA
AAGGAAACGAACAAAATGCCAAGAGGATTAAGGATTACAGGACAAAAGTTGAAGAAGAACTCTCCAAGAT
TTGTTACGATATTTTGGCTGTCATCGATAAGCATCTTGTCCCATTCGCAACTTCGGGAGAATCCACCGTC
TTCTACTACAAAATGAAAGGAGATTATTTCAGATACTTGGCTGAATTTAAGTCCGGTGCTGATCGCGAGG
AAGCTGCGGACCTATCACTCAAGGCGTATGAAGCTGCAACGAGTTCTGCTAGCACGGAATTGTCTACAAC
ACATCCAATAAGACTCGGCTTGGCTCTCAACTTTTCTGTCTTCTACTACGAGATCTTGAATTCTCCGGAA
AGAGCATGTCATTTGGCAAAGCGAGCGTTTGATGAAGCAATCGCTGAGCTTGACAGTCTTAACGAAGATT
CATACAAGGACAGCACACTTATCATGCAACTTCTCAGAGATAACCTCACTTTATGGACCTCTGATCTAGA
GGAAGGAGGTGAACAATCTAAAGGCCATAATCAACAAGATGAGAACTAACTCGAGGATCCGGCTGCTAAC
AAAGCCCGAAAGGAAGCTGAGTTGGCTGCTGCCACCGCTGAGCAATAA
