>Addgene plasmid #44926 | pET15b-At 14-3-3 omicron | addgene partial sequence | sequence record 63896 | T7 5'-TAATACGACTCACTATAGGG-3'
ACTTTAAGAAGGAGATATACCATGGGCAGCAGCCATCATCATCATCATCACAGCAGCGGCCTGGTGCCGC
GCGGCAGCCATATGGAGAACGAGAGAGCGAAGCAAGTGTACTTGGCGAAACTCAACGAGCAAGCTGAGAG
ATACGATGAGATGGTTGAAGCAATGAAGAAAGTTGCAGCTCTTGATGTAGAGCTCACCATTGAAGAGAGG
AATCTTTTATCTGTTGGTTACAAAAATGTGATTGGTGCTAGGAGAGCATCGTGGAGGATCCTTTCTTCGA
TCGAGCAGAAAGAAGAATCGAAAGGAAACGAACAAAATGCCAAGAGGATTAAGGATTACAGGACAAAAGT
TGAAGAAGAACTCTCCAAGATTTGTTACGATATTTTGGCTGTCATCGATAAGCATCTTGTCCCATTCGCA
ACTTCGGGAGAATCCACCGTCTTCTACTACAAAATGAAAGGAGATTATTTCAGATACTTGGCTGAATTTA
AGTCCGGTGCTGATCGCGAGGAAGCTGCGGACCTATCACTCAAGGCGTATGAAGCTGCAACGAGTTCTGC
TAGCACGGAATTGTCTACAACACATCCAATAAGACTCGGCTTGGCTCTCAACTTTTCTGTCTTCTACTAC
GAGATCTTGAATTCTCCGGAAAGAGCATGTCATTTGGCAAAGCGAGCGTTTGATGAAGCAATCGCTGAGC
TTGACAGTCTTAACGAAGATTCATACAAGGACAGCACACTTATCATGCAACTTCTCAGAGATAACCTCAC
TTTATGGACCTCTGATCTAGAGGAAGGAGGTGAACAATCTAAAGGCCATAATCAACAAGATGAGAACTAA
CTCGAGGATCCGGCTGCTAACAAAGCCCGAAAGGAAGCTGAGT
