[The description below was written by a language model from this plasmid's Addgene catalogue record.]
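Description:
pET15b-At 14-3-3 omicron is a bacterial expression plasmid built on the pET15b backbone (about 5.7 kb without insert, roughly 6.5 kb in total) for producing a recombinant Arabidopsis thaliana 14-3-3 protein in E. coli. It is selected with ampicillin, and the record lists a standard cloning strain for propagation; the copy number is given as unknown. No feature table accompanies the entry, so details such as the replication origin are not explicitly documented here, although pET15b vectors generally carry a pBR322-type origin and a lacI gene.

The payload is the 759 bp coding sequence of 14-3-3 omicron, also known as GRF11 (general regulatory factor 11, AT1G34760, also annotated as ROOT HAIR SPECIFIC 5). It was inserted by restriction cloning between the NdeI and XhoI sites, both of which remain intact, so the insert can be excised or exchanged. Expression is driven by the T7 promoter, which requires a host supplying T7 RNA polymerase, typically a DE3 lysogen strain in which the polymerase is inducible. A T7 terminator lies downstream of the insert, as implied by the listed sequencing primers. Cloning at NdeI places the open reading frame in frame with the backbone-encoded N-terminal His tag, allowing purification of the fusion protein by immobilised metal affinity chromatography.

The record does not state a specific application, but the design suits overexpression and purification of this 14-3-3 isoform. 14-3-3 proteins are a family of regulatory proteins that bind phosphorylated client proteins, so purified material would typically serve in vitro binding, biochemical or structural studies.
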