Addgene plasmid #44926: pET15b-At 14-3-3 omicron
Depositing lab: Robert Ferl. Depositing organization: University of Florida.
Backbone
  Vector backbone: pET15b
  Backbone size w/o insert (bp): 5700
  Total vector size (bp): 6500
  Vector type: Bacterial Expression
Growth in bacteria
  Bacterial resistance: Ampicillin, 100 μg/mL
  Growth temperature: 37°C
  Growth strain: XL1 Blue
  Copy number: Unknown
Gene/Insert
  Gene/Insert name: 14-3-3 omicron (alt name: GRF11)
  Species: A. thaliana (mustard weed)
  Insert size (bp): 759
  GenBank ID: NM_001084180.1
  Entrez Gene: GRF11 (a.k.a. AT1G34760, 14-3-3 PROTEIN GF14OMICRON, F11O6.13, GF14 OMICRON, RHS5, ROOT HAIR SPECIFIC 5, general regulatory factor 11)
  Promoter: T7
  Tag / fusion protein: His tag (N terminal on backbone)
  Cloning method: Restriction Enzyme; 5′ cloning site NDEI (not destroyed); 3′ cloning site XhoI (not destroyed)
  Sequencing primers: 5′ T7; 3′ T7 terminator
Terms and licenses: Academic/Nonprofit Terms; Industry Terms: Not Available to Industry
How to cite: pET15b-At 14-3-3 omicron was a gift from Robert Ferl (Addgene plasmid # 44926 ; http://n2t.net/addgene:44926 ; RRID:Addgene_44926)
